Addgene plasmid #202132: pL0_BC-pyr_comp_sig_pep
Purpose: Level 0 plasmid containing a kozak consensus sequence and a pyrenoid compartment signal peptide sequence with BC overhangs used to build level 1 constructs.
Depositing lab: Christopher Dupont. Depositing organization: J. Craig Venter Institute (JCVI). Publication: Universal loop assembly: open, efficient and cross-kingdom DNA fabrication. Pollak B, Matute T, Nunez I, Cerda A, Lopez C, Vargas V, Kan A, Bielinski V, von Dassow P, Dupont CL, Federici F. Synth Biol (Oxf). 2020;5(1):ysaa001. doi: 10.1093/synbio/ysaa001. Epub 2020 Feb 5. PubMed 32161816.
Backbone
  Vector backbone: pL0R
  Vector type: Synthetic Biology
Growth in bacteria
  Bacterial resistance: Spectinomycin, 50 μg/mL
  Growth temperature: 37°C
  Growth strain: DH5alpha
  Copy number: High Copy
Gene/Insert
  Gene/Insert name: Pyrenoid compartment signal peptide
  Species: Phaeodactylum tricornutum
  Insert size (bp): 155
  Mutation: None
  Cloning method: Gibson Cloning
How to cite: pL0_BC-pyr_comp_sig_pep was a gift from Christopher Dupont (Addgene plasmid # 202132 ; http://n2t.net/addgene:202132 ; RRID:Addgene_202132)
