[The description below was written by a language model from this plasmid's Addgene catalogue record and pLannotate feature annotations shown in this document.]
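Description:
pL0_BC-pyr_comp_sig_pep is a Level 0 part plasmid from the Universal Loop (uLoop) assembly system, a hierarchical synthetic biology cloning scheme in which basic parts are stored in standardised donor vectors and then combined into Level 1 transcription units. It is built on the small pL0R backbone (the sequenced record is about 2.2 kb) and is maintained in E. coli at high copy through a ColE1/pUC-type origin of replication. Selection is by spectinomycin, conferred by the aadA aminoglycoside adenylyltransferase gene, which in the annotated record spans the numbering origin of the circular sequence.

The payload is a 155 bp insert from the diatom Phaeodactylum tricornutum comprising a Kozak consensus sequence followed by a signal peptide that directs proteins to the pyrenoid compartment, introduced by Gibson cloning with no recorded mutations. The part is flanked by the "B" and "C" overhangs of the assembly syntax. These fix its position in the ordered assembly so that it should sit between a preceding part, such as a promoter, and a following coding sequence, providing translation initiation context and an N-terminal targeting sequence for the fused protein. The plasmid carries no promoter or terminator for expression of the part itself, as it serves only as a donor.

The automated feature table does not annotate the insert. Apart from the origin and aadA, it reports only a short fragment of a pUC-type multiple cloning site and a small fragment matching the Tn5 transposase, which is most likely a residual backbone sequence rather than a functional element. The construct is intended for building Level 1 constructs that localise proteins of interest to the pyrenoid, presumably in diatoms.
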