Features (pLannotate 1.2.2; 4 found; start..end, strand, type, name):
    657..773     -  CDS            tnpA (fragment): TN5P_ECOLX - Also known as tnp. Experimental evidence at protein level: Swiss-Prot protein existence level 1. Mediates transposition of transposon Tn5 by a 'cut and paste' mechanism. First, the monomeric transposase binds the 19 bp inverted DNA repeats flanking the transposon. Then, dimerization of the DNA- bound transposase creates a synaptic DNA complex. After nicking of the first DNA strand, excision of the transposon proceeds through a series of intermediates. The transposase then mediates the insertion of the transposon at a new site by strand transfer. The activity of the wild- type tran
    774..806     -  misc_feature   MCS (fragment): pUC18/19 multiple cloning site
   1364..1952    -  rep_origin     ori: high-copy-number ColE1/pMB1/pBR322/pUC origin of replication
   2046..625     -  CDS            aadA (across the origin): S3AD_ECOLX - Experimental evidence at protein level: Swiss-Prot protein existence level 1. Mediates bacterial resistance to the antibiotics streptomycin and spectinomycin. From Escherichia coli.
>Addgene plasmid #202132 | pL0_BC-pyr_comp_sig_pep | addgene full sequence | sequence record 410913 | Addgene NGS Result
CAGCGACATCCTTCGGCGCGATTTTGCCGGTTACTGCGCTGTACCAAATGCGGGACAACGTAAGCACTAC
ATTTCGCTCATCGCCAGCCCAGTCGGGCGGCGAGTTCCATAGCGTTAAGGTTTCATTTAGCGCCTCAAAT
AGATCCTGTTCAGGAACCGGATCAAAGAGTTCCTCCGCCGCTGGACCTACCAAGGCAACGCTATGTTCTC
TTGCTTTTGTCAGCAAGATAGCCAGATCAATGTCGATCGTGGCTGGCTCGAAGATACCAGCAAGAATGTC
ATTGCGCTGCCATTCTCCAAATTGCAGTTCGCGCTTAGCTGGATAACGCCACGGAATGATGTCGTCGTGC
ACAACAATGGTGACTTCTACAGCGCGGAGAATCTCACTCTCTCCAGGGGAAGCCGAAGTTTCCAAAAGGT
CGTTGATCAAAGCTCGCCGCGTTGTTTCATCAAGCCTTACGGTCACCGTAACCAGCAAATCAATATCACT
GTGTGGCTTCAGGCCGCCATCCACTGCGGAGCCGTACAAATGTACGGCCAGCAACGTCGGTTCGAGATGG
CGCTCGATGACGCCAACTACCTCTGATAGTTGAGTCGATACTTCGGCGATCACCGCTTCCCTCATGCGAA
ACGATCCTCATCCTGTCTCTTGATCAGATATTGATCCCCTGCGCCATCAGATCCTTGGCGGCAAGAAAGC
CATCCAGTTTACTTTGCAGGGCTTCCCAACCTTACCAGAGGGCGCCCCAGCTGGCAATTCCGGTTCGCTT
GCTAAGCTTGCATGCCTGCAAGTCGACTCTAGAGGAGCGGTGATCACAGGCAGCAACGCTCTGTCATCGT
TACAATCAACATGCTACCCTCCGCGAGATCATCCGTGTTTCAAACCCGGCAGCTTAGTTGCCGTTCTTCC
GAATAGCATCGGTAACATGAGCAAAGTCTGCCGCCTTACAACGGCTCTCCCGCTGACGCCGTCCCGGACT
GATGGGCTGCCTGTATCGAGTGGTGATTTTGTGCCGAGCTCATTACTCGCATCCATTCTCAGGCTGTCTC
GTCTCGTCTCAGGTCTCATACTGGGGCCACCATGAGGCTGATTGCGATTTCGCTTTGTTGTTTGATGCCG
TGCACGGTGCGATGCCGATCTTGGCGCAATATCGAGCCTCTTCACGGCTGGAATGAGAATGACACTTCCG
GTACTATTTGGAGAATGGAGTTCAATCCGCAAATGCGAGACCACCAGGATACATAGATTACCACAACTCC
GAGCCCTTCCACCCACAGAATCAGGGGATAACGCAGGAAAGAACATGTGAGCAAAAGGCCAGCAAAAGGC
CAGGAACCGTAAAAAGGCCGCGTTGCTGGCGTTTTTCCATAGGCTCCGCCCCCCTGACGAGCATCACAAA
AATCGACGCTCAAGTCAGAGGTGGCGAAACCCGACAGGACTATAAAGATACCAGGCGTTTCCCCCTGGAA
GCTCCCTCGTGCGCTCTCCTGTTCCGACCCTGCCGCTTACCGGATACCTGTCCGCCTTTCTCCCTTCGGG
AAGCGTGGCGCTTTCTCATAGCTCACGCTGTAGGTATCTCAGTTCGGTGTAGGTCGTTCGCTCCAAGCTG
GGCTGTGTGCACGAACCCCCCGTTCAGCCCGACCGCTGCGCCTTATCCGGTAACTATCGTCTTGAGTCCA
ACCCGGTAAGACACGACTTATCGCCACTGGCAGCAGCCACTGGTAACAGGATTAGCAGAGCGAGGTATGT
AGGCGGTGCTACAGAGTTCTTGAAGTGGTGGCCTAACTACGGCTACACTAGAAGAACAGTATTTGGTATC
TGCGCTCTGCTGAAGCCAGTTACCTTCGGAAAAAGAGTTGGTAGCTCTTGATCCGGCAAACAAACCACCG
CTGGTAGCGGTGGTTTTTTTGTTTGCAAGCAGCAGATTACGCGCAGAAAAAAAGGATCTCAAGAAGATCC
TTTGATCTTTTCTACGGGGTCTGACGCTCAGTGGAACGAAAACTCACGTTAAGGGATTTTGGTCATGCAT
TCTAGGTGATTATTATTTGCCGACTACCTTGGTGATCTCGCCTTTCACGTAGTGGACAAATTCTTCCAAC
TGATCTGCGCGCGAGGCCAAGCGATCTTCTTCTTGTCCAAGATAAGCCTGTCTAGCTTCAAGTATGACGG
GCTGATACTGGGCCGGCAGGCGCTCCATTGCCCAGTCGG
